Addgene plasmid #240319: pDonr 201_USP7
Purpose: Entry vector for Gateway with USP7
Depositing lab: Junjie Chen. Depositing organization: University of Texas MD Anderson Cancer Center. Publication: USP7 substrates identified by proteomics analysis reveal the specificity of USP7. Nie L, Wang C, Liu X, Teng H, Li S, Huang M, Feng X, Pei G, Hang Q, Zhao Z, Gan B, Ma L, Chen J. Genes Dev. 2022 Sep 1;36(17-18):1016-1030. doi: 10.1101/gad.349848.122. Epub 2022 Oct 27. PubMed 36302555.
Backbone
  Vector backbone: pDonr 201
  Vector type: Bacterial Expression
Growth in bacteria
  Bacterial resistance: Kanamycin, 50 μg/mL
  Growth temperature: 37°C
  Growth strain: DH5alpha
  Copy number: High Copy
Gene/Insert
  Gene/Insert name: USP7
  Species: H. sapiens (human)
  Entrez Gene: USP7 (a.k.a. C16DELp13.2, DEL16P13.2, HAFOUS, HAUSP, TEF1)
  Cloning method: Gateway Cloning
Terms and licenses: Academic/Nonprofit Terms; Industry Terms: Not Available to Industry
How to cite: pDonr 201_USP7 was a gift from Junjie Chen (Addgene plasmid # 240319 ; http://n2t.net/addgene:240319 ; RRID:Addgene_240319)
