[The description below was written by a language model from this plasmid's Addgene catalogue record and pLannotate feature annotations shown in this document.]
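Description:
pDonr 201_USP7 is a Gateway entry clone built on the pDONR 201 backbone and carrying the human USP7 coding sequence (also known as HAUSP), which encodes a ubiquitin-specific protease. The sequenced plasmid is 5,567 nt. It is propagated in E. coli from a high-copy ColE1/pUC-type origin of replication and selected with kanamycin through an aminoglycoside phosphotransferase (KanR) cassette. Although the catalogue classes it as a bacterial expression vector, the feature table shows no promoter positioned to drive the insert. This fits its stated role as an entry vector, a shuttle for the open reading frame rather than an expression plasmid.

The USP7 open reading frame spans about 3.3 kb and is flanked directly by attL1 and attL2 sites, with attL2 spanning the numbering origin of the circular sequence. These mutant attL sites are the substrates for the Gateway LR reaction. Recombination with the attR sites of a destination vector moves the USP7 insert, in a defined orientation, into whatever expression context that vector supplies, such as its promoters, epitope or affinity tags, or host-specific elements. The rrnB T1 and T2 transcription terminators lie next to attL1, where they shield the insert region from read-through transcription coming from the backbone. No tags or fusion partners are annotated on the insert, and the record does not state whether the reading frame ends in a stop codon. The plasmid comes from a proteomics study of USP7 substrates and specificity, and it serves as a source clone for generating USP7 expression constructs by recombinational cloning.
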