Features (pLannotate 1.2.2; 7 found; start..end, strand, type, name):
     80..3385    -  CDS            USP7: UBP7_HUMAN - Also known as HAUSP. Experimental evidence at protein level: Swiss-Prot protein existence level 1. (Microbial infection) Contributes to the overall stabilization and trans-activation capability of the herpesvirus 1 trans-acting transcriptional protein ICP0/VMW110 during HSV-1 infection. From Homo sapiens (Human).
   3388..3487    -  protein_bind   attL1: mutant version of attL; recombination site for the Gateway® LR reaction LR Clonase™
   3543..3586    -  terminator     rrnB T1 terminator: Escherichia coli rrnB; transcription terminator T1 from the E. coli rrnB gene
   3718..3745    +  terminator     rrnB T2 terminator: transcription terminator T2 from the E. coli rrnB gene
   3880..4468    -  rep_origin     ori: high-copy-number ColE1/pMB1/pBR322/pUC origin of replication
   4611..5420    -  CDS            KanR: aminoglycoside phosphotransferase; aph(3')-Ia; confers resistance to kanamycin in bacteria or G418 (Geneticin®) in eukaryotes
   5543..75      +  protein_bind   attL2 (across the origin): mutant version of attL; recombination site for the Gateway® LR reaction LR Clonase™
>Addgene plasmid #240319 | pDonr 201_USP7 | addgene full sequence | sequence record 488956 | Addgene NGS Result
TAGTGACCTGTTCGTTGCAACAAATTGATAAGCAATGCTTTCTTATAATGCCAACTTTGTACAAGAAAGC
TGGGTATCAGTTATGGATTTTAATGGCCTTTTCAAGGTAAGTGTAGCGACTCCTCTTTGGGGCTTTGTTG
AAGTGGTCGAGCCCTAGCCAAGGCCGAGGATGAGACATATTACCGGGCTGTGGCTCAAAGTCTTTCAAAT
TTACTTCATACTCGTCTTCATTTATGTACTGGTGTCGGCCCATCATTACAATTGCAAATTTAAACTTCTC
AAACTCCTTCTCCTGGATGTCCAGCAGGCTCTGGATTCGCTTCATCACTTCTCGAAAATGCTCGCCCTGG
TGTATCCTCAGCAAAAACGGGATTCCGAACGTTCCGAAGACCTCTTTGTGGAAATGCGCCACTGTGACAA
GCATCTCATTCTCTTTGTCTATGTCCACCTGGTCCAAAGGGATTTCCTCTATTCGAAACGTCCGGCTCGT
TGCAGGAGATAAACATTCTAATAGTTCATCTTCTTGATGAACACCAATGATTTTGTAGCTTACAATTTCT
AGCAGCCTAAGTTTCCCTGATGCTTTCTCCCCAAGCTCCACGGCCTTTTTACATTCTTCTAACAGGTCCC
GGACACACCCATGCTTGTCTGGATATAGTGTTATTTCCTCTTCCCTAAATTGGCTGTTTAACCATATACA
TTTAAAACTTCGCCTGTTCTCAAAGTCTGTGATTTTCATCTTAAGCTGCTGATAGTAAAGTTTCTTAGGT
TGTCTAGGCTTGAAGAACTGTAGAAGATCTCTTAAAGTACCTTCATAATTATGTCTAAGAGGATTACCTG
GGCCATCCCTATAACCTTGAGACTTGAAAAACTGCAGCAACATTGGATCTGTGTTGAGCCTCTGTGCAAC
TGTCTTTGCAACCTGAAAATAATTCATTCTATTTGATAACGTAACCACAAATCCAGGATCATTAGGGATT
GTTTTATCACAGAAAATGACATCAACGCGGTGGTAGAGATCTCGGAAATACTCCTTTGCGGTGGGTAATT
CACTGTTATCATTTTCAGGGTCATCCTTCTGAAATACTATGATGTCACCATCCATTAGTTCATCAAGGGC
TTTATCAAGAGACACGTCATAGTCCTGAATTCTCTCTGTTAAATTCGGTTTAACTTCCTCATAGAGGATA
AGGCTAGTATCTTGAATAAATCCTGCTCTGTCACACATAACTGGGAGCAAGTCACGTATTTTACAGGATA
TTGGTGTGTAGATATGCCCACAGTAATTCAAGCTCCGCGTTTTGGGATCATACATCTTCAAAAATAACAT
TACATCATGATCTTTATCAAACTTGGGTAAGGTCGCTCCACTAGCAGCCAGCTCGGGATCAACTGTTTCC
AGGAATATTGTCCAAGGGTTTTCATTATCACTGAGCTCAATCATTGTTTTATTGCCGTCGGCTTCATTAT
CTAACATTGCTGGTCGTTTTGTTCCATTACTCCTTGCTTGCATGGGCCACAATCGAATTTGATCTTGTGG
AAATCCCATGGTCTGAGAGAGGCTCTGAACAAACTCAGCAAGCGAGGAGTTCTTCAATACTTTGAACACA
GTGTATTTCACTTTTTCTTCATCGTACATGTCATTCCCTTGGTGGCCACAAAACTGGTCCTCTGCGACTA
TCTGCACTTGCATATAGAGATGGGCTTCCTGCCGCTCCTTCCGCTTCTGAGCCTCGATCCTTTTCTCTTC
TTGTAATCGCTCCACCAACTGCTGAGGAATATCATGGTCGGTGACCGCCTGTAAAACTTCACTCAGTTTT
GATTCCCTGATGTAGACTAACATGTAAGCATTAGTGCAGTGTCGAACAGACAGGTCGTCATCGTGACCCC
CATAATTGTGCTCAATTGCTTCCTCTTTAGTACACCTTGACACCACGTCGTCATCAAATTTACACCATTT
GCCATCCCCTTTGGGGTTTAGATAAACCACATAATGTCCACCATGATTATCTCCACTATGAACCAGGACT
GCATGAAGAATATAATTTGCAGGGTCCTTAGGATCTGTTTTTTGCAAAAATTCATCAAGTGGTAACTGCT
CTGGGAATTCAAACCTATCATTGATCTTGATATTTTGGTCCGTCTGAGGGTCATACATAAATCTCATCAG
TTGTAGATGTAACACTGGTGGCAATGTTAGGAATTTCACACCTTTCTCTGCTTCCTGTAAGCCATGTTCC
CCAGCGTCGTATTTATTGTCCCCATCGAGCTGTTCTACTGCCACATAATCCACAAATGATTCAAATATAT
TTTTCTTTCCTTTGATACTTAGCTGGATATCATAATAATCTTCTCTTCTATCAGACCGATAGTCTACTTC
TTTACACTGGATATAGGACACCATTTTGCCGCGGAATAATTTGGGTATGGTGCCCTCTACACAGGTGCCT
TTCATCTTATTTTCCACATTATCGAGCAACACTCGACAAAGCTCCTGAACATCATGTTGCATGAAGCTAT
CTAAAGTTTCCCACCCAAATGACTTTGTTAACTTTTTTGTTCCTACAGGTTTATCACTATGCTGTAATTC
ATAGAACACTCTTTGTAATGCTAAAGGGACGCTTTTAGACGAATCATCCCCCTCGGTTGGCATCATGTAC
ACAGCCTTTCGTAGCTGATTCGTGAAAAATAACGTCTGTAGCAGGCTGTTCATGTAACAAGTCGCTCCCT
GATTCTTTAAGCCGACGTAGCCTGTGTGCTTCTTTGAATCCCACGCAACTCCATGGGGAGCATCCGCCTG
TACAAAGACTTCAAAGGTAACTTTGTCATCATCTATAAATCCTTTCTCAGGATCGGTCACTTCACTCCAG
GCCATAAAATTGGAAAATCCCCAATCATTTTCTTTATGGAAGAACAAATGACTAATACGACGACTGAACG
ACTTTTCATCATCTCTGTAATTTATTATCTTCAGCACTGCTTGTGCATGGCAAGACCATGACGTGGAATC
AGATTCAGCATTGCACTGGAGAAAGAATCCTACGCTTTTTTGGTGTGGTCTGTCTGGATAAAAGCGTGGC
ATCACCATAATCTTCCATGGCAGATTTCGCACAAAACACGGAGGGCTAAGGACCGACTCACTCAGTCTGC
TGAAGCGCTCCACAGTGAACTGAAAGGTTGCCTCGGAGCGCCAACTGGTGTCATCCTCCATGTCCTCCTC
CGCGGTGTTGTGTCCATCACTCAGGGCCACATTCCCATTGATCACAGGGTTCTGAGTAATTCTTGGTGGG
TCATCTGTATCTCCCGCTTCCATCTCCATGTCCTCGGGCTCGCTCAACTGCTGCTCGCCCGCTTTCTGCT
GCTGCTGCTGCTGCTGGTGGTTCATGAAGCCTGCTTTTTTGTACAAAGTTGGCATTATAAAAAAGCATTG
CTCATCAATTTGTTGCAACGAACAGGTCACTATCAGTCAAAATAAAATCATTATTTGGGGCCCGAGATCC
ATGCTAGCGTTAACGCGAGAGTAGGGAACTGCCAGGCATCAAATAAAACGAAAGGCTCAGTCGGAAGACT
GGGCCTTTCGTTTTATCTGTTGTTTGTCGGTGAACGCTCTCCTGAGTAGGACAAATCCGCCGGGAGCGGA
TTTGAACGTTGTGAAGCAACGGCCCGGAGGGTGGCGGGCAGGACGCCCGCCATAAACTGCCAGGCATCAA
ACTAAGCAGAAGGCCATCCTGACGGATGGCCTTTTTGCGTTTCTACAAACTCTTCCTGGCTAGCGGTAAT
ACGGTTATCCACAGAATCAGGGGATAACGCAGGAAAGAACATGTGAGCAAAAGGCCAGCAAAAGGCCAGG
AACCGTAAAAAGGCCGCGTTGCTGGCGTTTTTCCATAGGCTCCGCCCCCCTGACGAGCATCACAAAAATC
GACGCTCAAGTCAGAGGTGGCGAAACCCGACAGGACTATAAAGATACCAGGCGTTTCCCCCTGGAAGCTC
CCTCGTGCGCTCTCCTGTTCCGACCCTGCCGCTTACCGGATACCTGTCCGCCTTTCTCCCTTCGGGAAGC
GTGGCGCTTTCTCATAGCTCACGCTGTAGGTATCTCAGTTCGGTGTAGGTCGTTCGCTCCAAGCTGGGCT
GTGTGCACGAACCCCCCGTTCAGCCCGACCGCTGCGCCTTATCCGGTAACTATCGTCTTGAGTCCAACCC
GGTAAGACACGACTTATCGCCACTGGCAGCAGCCACTGGTAACAGGATTAGCAGAGCGAGGTATGTAGGC
GGTGCTACAGAGTTCTTGAAGTGGTGGCCTAACTACGGCTACACTAGAAGAACAGTATTTGGTATCTGCG
CTCTGCTGAAGCCAGTTACCTTCGGAAAAAGAGTTGGTAGCTCTTGATCCGGCAAACAAACCACCGCTGG
TAGCGGTGGTTTTTTTGTTTGCAAGCAGCAGATTACGCGCAGAAAAAAAGGATCTCAAGAAGATCCTTTG
ATCTTTTCTACGGGGTCTGACGCTCAGTGGAACGAAAACTCACGTTAAGGGATTTTGGTCATGAGCTTGC
GCCGTCCCGTCAAGTCAGCGTAATGCTCTGCCAGTGTTACAACCAATTAACCAATTCTGATTAGAAAAAC
TCATCGAGCATCAAATGAAACTGCAATTTATTCATATCAGGATTATCAATACCATATTTTTGAAAAAGCC
GTTTCTGTAATGAAGGAGAAAACTCACCGAGGCAGTTCCATAGGATGGCAAGATCCTGGTATCGGTCTGC
GATTCCGACTCGTCCAACATCAATACAACCTATTAATTTCCCCTCGTCAAAAATAAGGTTATCAAGTGAG
AAATCACCATGAGTGACGACTGAATCCGGTGAGAATGGCAAAAGTTTATGCATTTCTTTCCAGACTTGTT
CAACAGGCCAGCCATTACGCTCGTCATCAAAATCACTCGCATCAACCAAACCGTTATTCATTCGTGATTG
CGCCTGAGCGAGACGAAATACGCGATCGCTGTTAAAAGGACAATTACAAACAGGAATCGAATGCAACCGG
CGCAGGAACACTGCCAGCGCATCAACAATATTTTCACCTGAATCAGGATATTCTTCTAATACCTGGAATG
CTGTTTTTCCGGGGATCGCAGTGGTGAGTAACCATGCATCATCAGGAGTACGGATAAAATGCTTGATGGT
CGGAAGAGGCATAAATTCCGTCAGCCAGTTTAGTCTGACCATCTCATCTGTAACATCATTGGCAACGCTA
CCTTTGCCATGTTTCAGAAACAACTCTGGCGCATCGGGCTTCCCATACAAGCGATAGATTGTCGCACCTG
ATTGCCCGACATTATCGCGAGCCCATTTATACCCATATAAATCAGCATCCATGTTGGAATTTAATCGCGG
CCTCGACGTTTCCCGTTGAATATGGCTCATAACACCCCTTGTATTACTGTTTATGTAAGCAGACAGTTTT
ATTGTTCATGATGATATATTTTTATCTTGTGCAATGTAACATCAGAGATTTTGAGACACGGGCCAGAGCT
GCAGCTGGATGGCAAATAATGATTTTATTTTGACTGA
